Addgene plasmid #26113: PGL3-NOXA-N2
Depositing lab: Yihong Ye. Depositing organization: National Institute of Diabetes & Digestive & Kidney Diseases (NIDDK). Publication: ERAD inhibitors integrate ER stress with an epigenetic mechanism to activate BH3-only protein NOXA in cancer cells. Wang Q, Mora-Jensen H, Weniger MA, Perez-Galan P, Wolford C, Hai T, Ron D, Chen W, Trenkle W, Wiestner A, Ye Y. Proc Natl Acad Sci U S A. 2009 Feb 17. 106(7):2200-5. 10.1073/pnas.0807611106 PubMed 19164757.
Backbone
  Vector backbone: pGL3
  Backbone manufacturer: promega
  Backbone size w/o insert (bp): 5000
  Vector type: Mammalian Expression, Luciferase
Growth in bacteria
  Bacterial resistance: Ampicillin, 100 μg/mL
  Growth temperature: 37°C
  Growth strain: DH5alpha
  Copy number: High Copy
Gene/Insert
  Gene/Insert name: NOXA N2 (alt names: NOXA promoter; PMAIP1)
  Species: H. sapiens (human)
  Insert size (bp): 212
  GenBank ID: NM_021127
  Entrez Gene: PMAIP1 (a.k.a. APR, NOXA)
  Cloning method: Restriction Enzyme; 5′ cloning site SacI (not destroyed); 3′ cloning site BglII (not destroyed)
  Sequencing primers: 5′ CGAGCTCTCGCGCTCAGCGGGGTACTT
Terms and licenses: Academic/Nonprofit Terms; Industry Terms: Not Available to Industry
How to cite: PGL3-NOXA-N2 was a gift from Yihong Ye (Addgene plasmid # 26113 ; http://n2t.net/addgene:26113 ; RRID:Addgene_26113)
