[The description below was written by a language model from this plasmid's Addgene catalogue record.]
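Description:
PGL3-NOXA-N2 is a luciferase reporter plasmid built on the Promega pGL3 backbone (about 5 kb without insert), intended for transfection into mammalian cells to measure promoter activity. It is maintained in E. coli as a high-copy plasmid under ampicillin selection. The record does not say which pGL3 variant was used, and no feature table is provided, so the exact arrangement of backbone elements cannot be confirmed. pGL3 vectors generally carry a firefly luciferase coding sequence downstream of a multiple cloning site into which candidate regulatory DNA is placed.

The insert is a 212 bp fragment of the human NOXA (PMAIP1) promoter, designated N2, cloned between the SacI and BglII sites, both of which remain intact. PMAIP1 encodes a pro-apoptotic BH3-only protein of the BCL-2 family. In this arrangement the NOXA fragment lies upstream of the luciferase gene, so light output reports the transcriptional activity that the fragment confers. The "N2" label and the short insert length suggest that it is one member of a series of promoter fragments or deletions used to map regulatory regions, although the record does not define the fragment's boundaries relative to the transcription start site or say which transcription factor binding sites it retains.

The associated publication concerns how inhibitors of ER-associated degradation link ER stress to an epigenetic mechanism that activates NOXA in cancer cells. The construct is therefore suited to reporter assays testing how the NOXA promoter region responds to ER stress, drug treatment or candidate transcription factors.
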