>Addgene plasmid #26113 | PGL3-NOXA-N2 | addgene partial sequence | sequence record 32175 | 26113 with RVprimer3
TTTCTCTATCGATAGNTACCGAGCTCTCGCGCTCAGCGGGGTACTTCCCCGCCCGCGTCCCGCGTCCGCT
CCCATAACGCCGTCTGCGGGGCGGGGACAGGGGCGGGGACAGGGGCGGGCCGGGCGTCTAGTTTCCCTAC
GTCACCAGGGAAGTTCTCACTGGACAAAAGCGTGGTCTCTGGCGCGGGGATCTCAGAGTTTCCCGGGCAC
TCACCGTGTGTAGTTGGCATCTCCGCGCGTCCGGACACAGATCTGCGATCTAAGTAAGCTTGGCATTCCG
GTACTGTTGGTAAAGCCACCATGGAAGACGCCAAAAACATAAAGAAAGGCCCGGCGCCATTCTATCCGCT
GGAAGATGGAACCGCTGGAGAGCAACTGCATAAGGCTATGAAGAGATACGCCCTGGTTCCTGGAACAATT
GCTTTTACAGATGCACATATCGAGGTGGACATCACTTACGCTGAGTACTTCGAAATGTCCGTTCGGTTGG
CAGAAGCTATGAAACGATATGGGCTGAATACAAATCACAGAATCGTCGTATGCAGTGAAAACTCTCTTCA
ATTCTTTATGCCGGTGTTGGGCGCGTTATTTATCGGAGTTGCAGTTGCGCCCGCGAACGACATTTATAAT
GAACGTGAATTGCTCAACAGTATGGGCATTTCGCAGCCTACCGTGGTGTTCGTTTCCAAAAAGGGGTTGC
AAAAAATTTTGAACGTGCAAAAAAAGCTCCCAATCATCCAAAAAATTATTATCATGGATTCTAAAACGGA
TTACCAGGGATTTCAGTCGATGTACACGTTCGTCACATCTCATCTACCTCCCGGTTTTAATGAATACGAT
TTTGTGCCAGAGTCCTTCGATAGGGACAAGACAATTGCACTGATCATGAACTCCTCTGGATCTACTGGTC
TGCCTAAAGGTGTCGCTCTGN
